>Addgene plasmid #227300 | qTAG-N-Solo-mStayGold-TJP1 | addgene full sequence | sequence record 451538 | Addgene NGS Result
TCGCGCGTTTCGGTGATGACGGTGAAAACCTCTGACACATGCAGCTCCCGGAGACGGTCACAGCTTGTCT
GTAAGCGGATGCCGGGAGCAGACAAGCCCGTCAGGGCGCGTCAGCGGGTGTTGGCGGGTGTCGGGGCTGG
CTTAACTATGCGGCATCAGAGCAGATTGTACTGAGAGTGCACCATATGCGGTGTGAAATACCGCACAGAT
GCGTAAGGAGAAAATACCGCATCAGGCGCCATTCGCCATTCAGGCTGCGCAACTGTTGGGAAGGGCGATC
GGTGCGGGCCTCTTCGCTATTACGCCAGCTGGCGAAAGGGGGATGTGCTGCAAGGCGATTAAGTTGGGTA
ACGCCAGGGTTTTCCCAGTCACGACGTTGTAAAACGACGGCCAGTGAATTCGTCTTCCAAGTTACTTGGG
TTACCCGGCTTTTCCTTCCGCGCTTGGGGTCGGGACCCCGGCCGCTCGTCCCGCCCCCTCCCCCGCCGCG
GCCCCGCCCCCTCCCCGCCTCGCCTCGCCTCGCCTCGTCCAGCCCCGCCCCCGCCGGGCCGGGCATGCTC
AGTGGGCCGGGCCGGCAGGTTTGCGTGGCCGCTGAGTTGCCGGCGCCGGCTGAGCCAGCGGACGCCGCGT
TCCTTGGCGGCCGCCGGTTCCCGGGAAGTTACGTGGCGAAGCCGGCTTCCGAGGAGACGCCGGGAGGCCA
CGGGTGCTGCTGACGGGCGGGCGACCGGGCGAGGCCGACGTGGCCGGGCTGCGAAAGCTGCGGGAGGCCG
AGTGGGTGGCCGCGCTCGGAGGGAGGTGCCGGTCGGGCGCGCCCCGTGGAGAAGACCCGGGCGGGGCGGG
CGCTTCCCGGACTTTTGTCCGAGTTGAATTCCCTCCCCCTGGGCCGGGCCCTTCCGGCCGCCCCCGCCCG
TGCCCCGCTCGCTCTCGGGAGATGTTTATTTGGGCTGTGGCGTGAGGAGCGGGCGGGCCAGCGCCGCGGA
GTTTCGGGTCCGAGGAGCCTCGCGCGGCGCTGGAGAGAGACAAGATGGGCAAGAGCAAGACCGGTAGCGG
CGGAAGCATGGTGTCTACAGGCGAGGAACTGTTTACCGGCGTGGTGCCCTTCAAGTTCCAGCTGAAGGGC
ACCATCAACGGCAAGAGCTTCACCGTGGAAGGCGAGGGCGAGGGCAATAGCCACGAGGGCAGCCACAAAG
GCAAGTATGTGTGCACCAGCGGCAAACTGCCAATGTCTTGGGCCGCCCTGGGAACTAGCTTCGGCTATGG
CATGAAATACTATACCAAGTACCCCAGCGGCCTGAAAAACTGGTTCCACGAGGTGATGCCTGAGGGCTTC
ACCTACGACAGACACATCCAGTACAAGGGCGACGGCAGCATCCACGCCAAGCACCAGCACTTCATGAAGA
ACGGCACCTACCACAACATCGTGGAGTTCACCGGCCAGGACTTCAAGGAGAACAGCCCCGTGCTGACCGG
CGACATGGACGTGAGCCTGCCCAACGAGGTGCAGCACATCCCCATTGATGACGGCGTGGAGTGCACAGTG
ACCCTGCAGTACCCTCTGCTGAGCGACGAAAGCAAGTGCGTGGAAGCCTATCAGAACACCATCATCAAGC
CCCTGCACAATCAGCCAGCCCCCGATGTGCCATTTCACTGGATCAGAAAGCAGTACACCCAGAGCAAGGA
CGACACCGAGGAGAGAGACCACATCATCCAGAGCGAGACCCTGGAGGCCCACCTGCCTTGGCATGAGCCT
AGCGCAAGCGCAGTGGGAGGTTCCGGAGGAAGCGGAGGATCTGGCGGTACCTCCGCCAGAGCTGCGGCCG
CTAAGGTGAGCGCCTCCGCGGCCGCCAGGGCCAGACCGGGCCGACCGTCGCCGCCCGCCCACCGGCATCT
GGCCCGCGTCCCGCCCTCCCTCGCTGGCGGCTGTCTGGGCCCCGGGGCGGCGGGGTGGGCAGGGCTGGCG
CGGGGCCGCGGGCCGCGGGGAGCCCCTCGGGCGGGGGCGGCGCGGGCCGCACTGGGGGCGGCCGGGGAGG
GGGCTGCGGGCGCCCGGCCGCCGTACTGGGCAGGTGCATAGCTGCCGGCGCCTGTGCCTGGCTGCGGCTC
GCTGAGGGCGGGGACACGCAACAGGTCCCTCGCGGAGAAACTCGGCTCCAGTGAGGGTTCGGGGGCTGGA
AGCCGGCTCTCAGCGGGTCGGGGCTTGGGGTGCCACCTCCTGCTGGCCGGGAGCTGCTGTCTTTGGAGGA
GTGGTTGGTCCCCGGCGAAACCCTGTAGTTTCGATCTGATGTCACTCCCTGCGGTATGCGCACGCCAGCG
ATAAGGCTTTGAGACTGCAAAACACTCAAGCTTGGCGTAATCATGGTCATAGCTGTTTCCTGTGTGAAAT
TGTTATCCGCTCACAATTCCACACAACATACGAGCCGGAAGCATAAAGTGTAAAGCCTGGGGTGCCTAAT
GAGTGAGCTAACTCACATTAATTGCGTTGCGCTCACTGCCCGCTTTCCAGTCGGGAAACCTGTCGTGCCA
GCTGCATTAATGAATCGGCCAACGCGCGGGGAGAGGCGGTTTGCGTATTGGGCGCTCTTCCGCTTCCTCG
CTCACTGACTCGCTGCGCTCGGTCGTTCGGCTGCGGCGAGCGGTATCAGCTCACTCAAAGGCGGTAATAC
GGTTATCCACAGAATCAGGGGATAACGCAGGAAAGAACATGTGAGCAAAAGGCCAGCAAAAGGCCAGGAA
CCGTAAAAAGGCCGCGTTGCTGGCGTTTTTCCATAGGCTCCGCCCCCCTGACGAGCATCACAAAAATCGA
CGCTCAAGTCAGAGGTGGCGAAACCCGACAGGACTATAAAGATACCAGGCGTTTCCCCCTGGAAGCTCCC
TCGTGCGCTCTCCTGTTCCGACCCTGCCGCTTACCGGATACCTGTCCGCCTTTCTCCCTTCGGGAAGCGT
GGCGCTTTCTCATAGCTCACGCTGTAGGTATCTCAGTTCGGTGTAGGTCGTTCGCTCCAAGCTGGGCTGT
GTGCACGAACCCCCCGTTCAGCCCGACCGCTGCGCCTTATCCGGTAACTATCGTCTTGAGTCCAACCCGG
TAAGACACGACTTATCGCCACTGGCAGCAGCCACTGGTAACAGGATTAGCAGAGCGAGGTATGTAGGCGG
TGCTACAGAGTTCTTGAAGTGGTGGCCTAACTACGGCTACACTAGAAGAACAGTATTTGGTATCTGCGCT
CTGCTGAAGCCAGTTACCTTCGGAAAAAGAGTTGGTAGCTCTTGATCCGGCAAACAAACCACCGCTGGTA
GCGGTGGTTTTTTTGTTTGCAAGCAGCAGATTACGCGCAGAAAAAAAGGATCTCAAGAAGATCCTTTGAT
CTTTTCTACGGGGTCTGACGCTCAGTGGAACGAAAACTCACGTTAAGGGATTTTGGTCATGAGATTATCA
AAAAGGATCTTCACCTAGATCCTTTTAAATTAAAAATGAAGTTTTAAATCAATCTAAAGTATATATGAGT
AAACTTGGTCTGACAGTTACCAATGCTTAATCAGTGAGGCACCTATCTCAGCGATCTGTCTATTTCGTTC
ATCCATAGTTGCCTGACTCCCCGTCGTGTAGATAACTACGATACGGGAGGGCTTACCATCTGGCCCCAGT
GCTGCAATGATACCGCGAGACCCACGCTCACCGGCTCCAGATTTATCAGCAATAAACCAGCCAGCCGGAA
GGGCCGAGCGCAGAAGTGGTCCTGCAACTTTATCCGCCTCCATCCAGTCTATTAATTGTTGCCGGGAAGC
TAGAGTAAGTAGTTCGCCAGTTAATAGTTTGCGCAACGTTGTTGCCATTGCTACAGGCATCGTGGTGTCA
CGCTCGTCGTTTGGTATGGCTTCATTCAGCTCCGGTTCCCAACGATCAAGGCGAGTTACATGATCCCCCA
TGTTGTGCAAAAAAGCGGTTAGCTCCTTCGGTCCTCCGATCGTTGTCAGAAGTAAGTTGGCCGCAGTGTT
ATCACTCATGGTTATGGCAGCACTGCATAATTCTCTTACTGTCATGCCATCCGTAAGATGCTTTTCTGTG
ACTGGTGAGTACTCAACCAAGTCATTCTGAGAATAGTGTATGCGGCGACCGAGTTGCTCTTGCCCGGCGT
CAATACGGGATAATACCGCGCCACATAGCAGAACTTTAAAAGTGCTCATCATTGGAAAACGTTCTTCGGG
GCGAAAACTCTCAAGGATCTTACCGCTGTTGAGATCCAGTTCGATGTAACCCACTCGTGCACCCAACTGA
TCTTCAGCATCTTTTACTTTCACCAGCGTTTCTGGGTGAGCAAAAACAGGAAGGCAAAATGCCGCAAAAA
AGGGAATAAGGGCGACACGGAAATGTTGAATACTCATACTCTTCCTTTTTCAATATTATTGAAGCATTTA
TCAGGGTTATTGTCTCATGAGCGGATACATATTTGAATGTATTTAGAAAAATAAACAAATAGGGGTTCCG
CGCACATTTCCCCGAAAAGTGCCACCTGACGTCTAAGAAACCATTATTATCATGACATTAACCTATAAAA
ATAGGCGTATCACGAGGCCCTTTCGTC
Features (pLannotate 1.2.2; 10 found; start..end, strand, type, name):
    137..236     +  misc_feature   bom (fragment): basis of mobility region from pBR322
    242..399     -  CDS            lacZα (fragment): LacZα fragment of β-galactosidase; lacZ fragment
   2380..2396    -  protein_bind   lac operator: The lac repressor binds to the lac operator to inhibit transcription in E. coli. This inhibition can be relieved by adding lactose or isopropyl-β-D-thiogalactopyranoside (IPTG). lac repressor encoded by lacI
   2404..2434    -  promoter       lac promoter: promoter for the E. coli lac operon
   2449..2470    -  protein_bind   CAP binding site: CAP binding activates transcription in the presence of cAMP. E. coli catabolite activator protein
   2483..2575    -  CDS            lacI (fragment): lac repressor; lacI; The lac repressor binds to the lac operator to inhibit transcription in E. coli. This inhibition can be relieved by adding lactose or isopropyl-β-D-thiogalactopyranoside (IPTG).
   2758..3346    -  rep_origin     ori: high-copy-number ColE1/pMB1/pBR322/pUC origin of replication
   3517..4377    -  CDS            AmpR: β-lactamase; bla; confers resistance to ampicillin, carbenicillin, and related antibiotics
   4378..4482    -  promoter       AmpR promoter: bla
   4577..35      +  CDS            rop (fragment) (across the origin): Rop protein, which maintains plasmids at low copy number; rop
