[The description below was written by a language model from this plasmid's Addgene catalogue record and pLannotate feature annotations shown in this document.]
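Description:
qTAG-N-Solo-mStayGold-TJP1 is a CRISPR homology-directed repair donor template built in the pUC19 cloning backbone. It is designed to place the green fluorescent protein mStayGold at the N-terminus of the endogenous human TJP1 gene, which encodes the tight-junction scaffold protein ZO-1. The plasmid is propagated in E. coli at high copy from the ColE1/pUC origin and selected through the AmpR β-lactamase gene and its own promoter. The remaining annotated features are pUC19 remnants. They include the lac promoter, lac operator and CAP binding site, a lacZα fragment interrupted by the insert, and short bom, rop and lacI fragments. None of these has a role in mammalian cells.

The payload is an insert of about 1.95 kb consisting of TJP1 homology arms flanking the mStayGold coding sequence. It is recorded as promoterless, so the tag should be expressed only after in-frame integration at the TJP1 locus, where the gene's native regulatory elements drive the fusion at physiological levels. The automated feature table does not annotate the homology arms or the mStayGold tag. They presumably occupy the unannotated stretch between the lacZα fragment and the lac operator, so arm lengths, linkers and any other cassette elements cannot be confirmed from the record. The "Solo" designation suggests a tag-only cassette without a mammalian selection marker, and no such marker is listed, but the record does not state this.

The donor is meant to be co-transfected with a companion px330-based plasmid supplying Cas9 and a TJP1-targeting sgRNA. The resulting cut near the start of the coding region is repaired from the donor arms. The resulting knock-in cells allow live imaging and localisation studies of endogenously expressed ZO-1.
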