Addgene plasmid #227300: qTAG-N-Solo-mStayGold-TJP1
Depositing lab: Laurence Pelletier. Publication: qTAG: an adaptable plasmid scaffold for CRISPR-based endogenous tagging. Philip R, Sharma A, Matellan L, Erpf AC, Hsu WH, Tkach JM, Wyatt HDM, Pelletier L. EMBO J. 2024 Dec 12. doi: 10.1038/s44318-024-00337-5. PubMed 39668248.
Backbone
  Vector backbone: pUC19
  Backbone manufacturer: Invitrogen
  Backbone size w/o insert (bp): 2686
  Vector type: Mammalian Expression, CRISPR ; Donor Template
Growth in bacteria
  Bacterial resistance: Ampicillin, 100 μg/mL
  Growth temperature: 37°C
  Growth strain: DH5alpha
  Copy number: High Copy
Gene/Insert
  Gene/Insert name: TJP1 Homology Arms flanking a mStayGold Tag (alt name: TJP1)
  Species: H. sapiens (human)
  Insert size (bp): 1950
  Entrez Gene: TJP1 (a.k.a. ZO-1)
  Promoter: Promoterless
  Cloning method: Unknown
  Sequencing primers: 5′ CTGCAAGGCGATTAAGTTGGGTAAC; 3′ GGCTCGTATGTTGTGTGGAATTGT
Terms and licenses: Academic/Nonprofit Terms; Industry Terms: Not Available to Industry
Depositor comments: To be co-transfected with sgRNA plasmid px330-TJP1 (Addgene #227299): https://www.addgene.org/227299/
How to cite: qTAG-N-Solo-mStayGold-TJP1 was a gift from Laurence Pelletier (Addgene plasmid # 227300 ; http://n2t.net/addgene:227300 ; RRID:Addgene_227300)
